>Addgene plasmid #153742 | pGBW-m4133837 | addgene full sequence | sequence record 300753 | Ginkgo NGS Result
TTGAATTGAGAGGTAGCTGAAGCTGCTGTTATGACCACTAGAGGGAAGAAGATACCTGTGGAGCTAATGG
TCCAAGATGTCGGGAGCCGCGATCGCTGCCAAAAAGGTAAGCTGACGATAGCTGACGAGATTCGATGCCC
GACGAGCAAATGAGCGCCACGGCTGTTCGCGTAAGCTCGAAACGACGGAGATTCGATAGAGCCAGAGTCG
AGTTTAAACGATTCGGGATCTTAAGGATAAATTTCTGGTAAGGAGGACACGTATGGAAGTGGGCAAGTTG
GGGAAGCCGTATCCGTTGCTGAATCTGGCATATGTGGGAGTATAAGACGCGCAGCGTCGCATCAGGCATT
TTTTTCTGCGCCAATGCACCTAGAATCGGTTACCAATGCTTAATCAGTGAGGCACCTATCTCAGCGATCT
GTCTATTTCGTTCATCCATAGTTGCCTGACTCCCCGTCGTGTAGATAACTACGATACGGGAGGGCTTACC
ATCTGGCCCCAGTGCTGCAATGATACCGCGAGACCCACGCTCACCGGCTCCAGATTTATCAGCAATAAAC
CAGCCAGCCGGAAGGGCCGAGCGCAGAAGTGGTCCTGCAACTTTATCCGCCTCCATCCAGTCTATCAACT
GTTGCCGGGAAGCTAGAGTAAGTAGTTCGCCAGTTAATAGTTTACGCAAGGTTGTTGCCATTGCTACAGG
CATCGTGGTGTCACGCTCGTCGTTTGGTATGGCTTCATTCAGCTCCGGTTCCCAACGATCAAGGCGAGTT
ACATGATCCCCCATGTTGTGCAAAAAAGCGGTTAGCTCCTTCGGTCCTCCAATCGTTGTCAGAAGTAAGT
TGGCCGCAGTGTTATCACTCATGGTTATGGCAGCACTGCATAATTCTCTTACTGTCATGCCATCCGTAAG
ATGCTTTTCTGTGACTGGTGAATACTCAACCAAGTCATTCTGAGAATAGTGTATGCGGCGACCGAGTTGC
TCTTGCCCGGCGTCAATACGGGATAATACCGCGCCACATAGCAGAACTTTAAAAGTGCTCATCATTGGAA
AGCGTTCTTCGGGGCGAAAACTCTCAAGGATCTTACCGCTGTTGAGATCCAGTTCGATGTAACCCACTCG
CGCACCCAACTGATCTTCAGCATCTTTTACTTTCACCAGCGTTTCTGGGTGAGCAAAAACAGGAAGGCAA
AATGCCGCAAAAAAGGGAATAAGGGCGACACGGAAATGTTGAATACTCATGCGAAAGCCTCCTGCTGATC
CTGTCTCTTGATAGATGTTTGCAAAAGCTAGGACTCGATTATACGTTGACCGATCAGACTATCAATATCT
AGGTTTAAACAGATCGGTACGCTGCCGTGACCAGGCTTGAGTACAATATCTGACGATTGGACTTCCTGGG
TCCCAAGCTGGATTCCGACTGGCTGACTGCCAAGCAACGATATGGATCGTCGAGACTCGCACTGAGAGGA
TCGTTCTCGGTACACCAGGCGCGCCCCGATTTCGATATTCCTCGGATCTCGGATAGATCGGGATTGAGGA
TGTAGGTTGAACTTCTCTCGGGTGATCCCGATCTCGGATATTCGGGATTGGAGTAATACCTGGCGATAGG
CGCTGCCAAGCAATAGCCAAGGCGCAAGGCCGGCCAAGAGACTTGCGATAGTTCGTTCGAGAGGTAGCCT
GCAAGATGGATCGGACGAAAGGTTTGAAGATTTTCCGACGAGGGCCTTGGAGAGTTCGGAAATTTAAATG
CAACTATGGATGAACGAAATAGACAGATCGCTGAGATAGGTGCCTCACTGATTAAGCATTGGTAACTGTC
AGACCAAGTTTACTCATATATACTTTAGATTGATTTAAAACTTCATTTTTAATTTAAAAGGATCTAGGTG
AAGATCCTTTTTGATAATCTCATGACCAAAATCCCTTAACGTGAGTTTTCGTTCCACTGAGCGTCAGACC
CCGTAGAAAAGATCAAAGGATCTTCTTGAGATCCTTTTTTTCTGCGCGTAATCTGCTGCTTGCAAACAAA
AAAACCACCGCTACCAGCGGTGGTTTGTTTGCCGGATCAAGAGCTACCAACTCTTTTTCCGAAGGTAACT
GGCTTCAGCAGAGCGCAGATACCAAATACTGTTCTTCTAGTGTAGCCGTAGTTAGGCCACCACTTCAAGA
ACTCTGTAGCACCGCCTACATACCTCGCTCTGCTAATCCTGTTACCAGTGGCTGCTGCCAGTGGCGATAA
GTCGTGTCTTACCGGGTTGGACTCAAGACGATAGTTACCGGATAAGGCGCAGCGGTCGGGCTGAACGGGG
GGTTCGTGCACACAGCCCAGCTTGGAGCGAACGACCTACACCGAACTGAGATACCTACAGCGTGAGCTAT
GAGAAAGCGCCACGCTTCCCGAAGGGAGAAAGGCGGACAGGTATCCGGTAAGCGGCAGGGTCGGAACAGG
AGAGCGCACGAGGGAGCTTCCAGGGGGAAACGCCTGGTATCTTTATAGTCCTGTCGGGTTTCGCCACCTC
TGACTTGAGCGTCGATTTTTGTGATGCTCGTCAGGGGGGCGGAGCCTATGGAAAAACGCCAGCAACGCGG
CCTTTTTACGGTTCCTGGCCTTTTGCTGGCCTTTTGCTCACATGATTTAAATGAAACTCGTAATCGGAGA
ACGGGTGCAATAGCAAGGACCAGATCGAACTTGACTGACGCAATTCTGAGCGTAGTCGAAACCCAGACAA
GTCGATCTCGCCAAGTAGCTGACTTGACTGGTTAATTAAGTTTCGATAGCCCAAGGTAACCAATGAGATT
AGGGAGGGAAGAAAGTTTGATGAACTACTTCTGACCCCTAGTGGTGTCCAGAAAAGACCATTAAAGGAAT
GTCTTGATCGAAATCGAGAGATCGCCTGCAGGATAGCTGACGACCTTAAGGATAAATTTCTGGTAAGGAG
GACACGTATGGAAGTGGGCAAGTTGGGGAAGCCGTATCCGTTGCTGAATCTGGCATATGTGGGAGTATAA
GACGCGCAGCGTCGCATCAGGCATTTTTTTCTGCGCCAATGCCGGTAGATAGCAATCCGGCCCGAGGGGC
ACAAAAAACCCCTCAAGACCCGTTTAGAGGCCCCAAGGGGTTATGCTACGATACCGATAGAGATGGGCCA
ATACCACATTTGTAGAGGTTTTACTTGCTTTAAAAAACCTCCCACACCTCCCCCTGAACCTGAAACATAA
AATGAATGCAATTGTTGTTGTTAACTTGTTTATTGCAGCTTATAATGGTTACAAATAAAGCAATAGCATC
ACAAATTTCACAAATAAAGCATTTTTTTCACTGCATTCTAGTTGTGGTTTGTCCAAACTCATCAATGTAT
CTTATCATGTCTGTGAGCTGAAGGTACGCTGTATCTCAGTCAGTCAAGCTAGCTTAGAGGGCACCAGACG
AGGATATCTTTTTGAATCTGTTGGCTGCACTCACCGCGATAAAATTCTTTTTCCATCGCCTCTTCGACTG
AAAGTAAAGGTTTTCTGTGAGATTAAAGTTAACTACATCTACTTGTGCTATGTAGTTACGAGAATTCATT
CTGCACAAGAGTAGACTATATATCGTAAACGGAAAAGCGAAAACGTTTATATAGCCCATGGTGGCGGCCG
CTGGCGGGTGTGTCGAGTGGATGGTAGGATCGACAAAGATCTGATCTGACGGTTCACTAAACCAGCTCTG
CTTATATAGACCTCCCACCGTACACGCCTACCGCCCATTTGCGTCAATGGGGCGGAGTTGTTACGACATT
TTGGAAAGTCCCGTTGATTTTGGTGCCAAAACAAACTCCCATTGACGTCAATGGGGTGGAGACTTGGAAA
TCCCCGTGAGTCAAACCGCTATCCACGCCCATTGATGTACTGCCAAAACCGCATCAGCATGGTAATAGCG
ATGACTAATACGTAGATGTACTGCCAAGTAGGAAAGTCCCATAAGGTCATGTACTGGGCATAATGCCAGG
CGGGCCATTTACCGTCATTGACGTCAATAGGGGGCGTACTTGGCATATGATACACTTGATGTACTGCCAA
GTGGGCAGTTTACCGTAAATACTCCACCCATTGACGTCAATGGAAAGTCCCTATTGGCGTTACTATGGGA
ACATACGTCATTATTGACGTCAATGGGCGGGGGTCGTTGGGCGGTCAGCCAGGCGGGCCATTTACCGTAA
GTTATGTAACGCGGAACTCCATATATGGGCTATGAACTAATGACCCCGTAATTGATTACTAGATCTGGCT
ACACTCGATCAGCAGTTAGATAATAAAATCGCTATCCATCGAAGATGGATGTGTGTTGGTTTTTTGTGTG
TGTAACGCAACGATTGATAGCATAACCCCTTGGGGCCTCTAAACGGGTCTTGAGGGGTTTT
Features (pLannotate 1.2.2; 17 found; start..end, strand, type, name):
      8..79      -  misc_feature   5' β-globin insulator: insulator upstream of the human β-globin locus (Farrell et al., 2002)
    231..367     -  terminator     rrnG terminator: transcription terminator from the E. coli ribosomal RNA rrnG operon (Albrechtsen et al., 1991)
    380..1240    -  CDS            AmpR: β-lactamase; bla; confers resistance to ampicillin, carbenicillin, and related antibiotics
   1750..1814    +  CDS            bla(M) (fragment): β-lactamase lacking the signal sequence; bla(M); allows cytosolic expression of β-lactamase
   1986..2574    +  rep_origin     ori: high-copy-number ColE1/pMB1/pBR322/pUC origin of replication
   2800..2871    -  misc_feature   3' β-globin insulator: insulator downstream of the human β-globin locus (Farrell et al., 2002)
   2916..3052    -  terminator     rrnG terminator: transcription terminator from the E. coli ribosomal RNA rrnG operon (Albrechtsen et al., 1991)
   3082..3128    -  terminator     T7 terminator: transcription terminator for bacteriophage T7 RNA polymerase
   3151..3220    +  CDS            large T antigen (fragment): large T antigen from SV40 (simian virus 40)
   3243..3364    +  polyA_signal   SV40 poly(A) signal: SV40 polyadenylation signal
   3472..3488    -  CDS            CBP (fragment): calmodulin-binding peptide derived from skeletal muscle myosin light chain kinase; binds calmodulin with nanomolar affinity in the presence of calcium
   3524..3583    -  ncRNA          Corona pk3: Accession: RF00165 - Coronavirus 3' UTR pseudoknot
   3704..3755    -  promoter       CMVd2 promoter: truncated human cytomegalovirus (CMV) immediate early promoter that yields moderately reduced expression relative to the full-length promoter
   3818..3835    +  promoter       CMV promoter (fragment): human cytomegalovirus (CMV) immediate early promoter
   3908..4211    -  enhancer       CMV enhancer: human cytomegalovirus immediate early enhancer
   4292..4340    +  polyA_signal   poly(A) signal: synthetic polyadenylation signal
   4358..3       +  terminator     T7 terminator (across the origin): transcription terminator for bacteriophage T7 RNA polymerase
