[The description below was written by a language model from this plasmid's Addgene catalogue record and pLannotate feature annotations shown in this document.]
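Description:
pGBW-m4133837 is a mammalian expression plasmid built on the pTwist_CMV_6 backbone to produce the SARS-CoV-2 ORF10 protein. It is propagated in E. coli from a high-copy ColE1/pUC-type origin and selected with ampicillin through the β-lactamase (AmpR) gene. The sequenced record is about 4.4 kb, consistent with a roughly 4.2 kb backbone carrying a very short insert of about 110 bp.

The payload is the wild-type ORF10 coding sequence from SARS-CoV-2, driven by the human cytomegalovirus immediate-early enhancer and promoter for strong constitutive transcription in mammalian cells. According to the catalogue entry, the backbone supplies a C-terminal tag consisting of a TEV protease cleavage site followed by a calmodulin-binding peptide (CBP), which would allow calcium-dependent capture on calmodulin resin and subsequent removal of the tag by TEV cleavage. The automated annotation does not label ORF10 as a CDS. Instead, it places a coronavirus 3' UTR pseudoknot match between the CMV elements and a short CBP fragment on the same (reverse) strand. This match probably reflects the location of ORF10 near the 3' end of the viral genome, so it likely marks the insert itself. The TEV site is not annotated separately.

An SV40 poly(A) signal lies just beyond the tag, although it is annotated on the opposite strand to the cassette; SV40 late and early polyadenylation signals overlap, so it presumably serves as the terminator. The expression unit and the bacterial maintenance region are flanked by β-globin insulator fragments, rrnG and T7 terminators and a synthetic poly(A) signal, which limit transcriptional read-through between modules. The plasmid is suited to transient expression of tagged ORF10 for localization, interaction or purification studies, though the record states only expression as its purpose.
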