Addgene plasmid #153742: pGBW-m4133837
Purpose: Mammalian expression plasmid for SARS-CoV-2 ORF10 protein
Depositing lab: Ginkgo Bioworks & Benjie Chen. Depositing organization: Ginkgo Bioworks.
Backbone
  Vector backbone: pTwist_CMV_6
  Backbone size w/o insert (bp): 4180
  Vector type: Mammalian Expression
Growth in bacteria
  Bacterial resistance: Ampicillin, 100 μg/mL
  Growth temperature: 37°C
  Growth strain: DH5alpha
  Copy number: High Copy
Gene/Insert
  Gene/Insert name: SARS-CoV-2 ORF10 protein
  Species: Severe acute respiratory syndrome coronavirus 2
  Insert size (bp): 110
  Mutation: wt
  Entrez Gene: ORF10 (a.k.a. GU280_gp11)
  Promoter: CMV
  Tag / fusion protein: Cleavable TEV;CBP (C terminal on backbone)
  Cloning method: Unknown
Resource information
  A portion of this plasmid was derived from a plasmid made by: GinkgoBioworks
Depositor comments: NCBI reference sequence: 43740576
How to cite: pGBW-m4133837 was a gift from Ginkgo Bioworks & Benjie Chen (Addgene plasmid # 153742 ; http://n2t.net/addgene:153742 ; RRID:Addgene_153742)
